>Addgene plasmid #156541 | pD649-HAsp-FAS-Fc(DAPA)-AviTag-6xHis | addgene full sequence | sequence record 368509 | Addgene NGS Result
GCCATGGGGCGGAGAATGGGCGGAACTGGGCGGAGTTAGGGGCGGGATGGGCGGAGTTAGGGGCGGGACT
ATGGTTGCTGACTAATTGAGATGCATGCTTTGCATACTTCTGCCTGCTGGGGAGCCTGGGGACTTTCCAC
ACCTGGTTGCTGACTAATTGAGATGCATGCTTTGCATACTTCTGCCTGCTGGGGAGCCTGGGGACTTTCC
ACACCCTAACTGACACACATTCCACAGAATTAATTCGCGTTAAATTTTTGTTAAATCAGCTCATTTTTTA
ACCAATAGGCCGAAATCGGCAAAATCCCTTATAAATCAAAAGAATAGACCGAGATAGGGTTGAGTGTTGT
GATGCAATTTCCTCATTTTATTAGGAAAGGACAGTGGGAGTGGCACCTTCCAGGGTCAAGGAAGGCACGG
GGGAGGGGCAAACAACAGATGGCTGGCAACTAGAAGGCACAGTCGAGGCTGATTTTCTCTATCTATTTAT
TTTACTACTCAAGACTATCTTGCAAAGTAGAAGAACCCTGTCTGCAGTATGACGACCGTGTATACCCGAT
TGGCTTACCGGGTAACGCGTTGTGCCAGTGACTACAGGCCGGCCTTAGTGGTGATGGTGGTGGTGTTCAT
GCCACTCAATCTTCTGAGCCTCGAAAATATCATTAAGACCGCTGCCGCCGGGGCTCAGGCTCAGGGACTT
CTGGGTGTAGTGGTTGTGCAGGGCCTCGTGCATCACGCTGCAGCTGAACACGTTGCCCTGCTGCCACCTG
GACTTGTCCACGGTCAGCTTGCTGTACAGGAAGAAGCTGCCGTCGCTGTCCAGCACTGGGGGGGTGGTCT
TGTAGTTGTTCTCGGGCTGGCCGTTGCTCTCCCACTCCACGGCGATATCGCTGGGGTAGAAGCCCTTCAC
CAGACAGGTCAGGGACACCTGGTTCTTGGTCATCTCCTCCCGGCTGGGGGGCAGGGTGTACACCTGGGGC
TCCCGTGGCTGGCCCTTGGCCTTGCTGATTGTCTTTTCGATTGGGGCAGCCAGGGCCTTGTTGGAGACTT
TGCACTTGTATTCTTTGCCGTTCAGCCAGTCCTGGTGCAGCACGGTCAGCACGGACACCACCCTGTAGGT
GCTGTTGTACTGCTCCTCTCTGGGCTTGGTCTTGGCGTTGTGCACCTCCACGCCGTCCACGTACCAGTTG
AACTTCACCTCTGGGTCCTCGTGGGACACGGCCACCACCACGCAGGTCACCTCGGGGGTCCTGCTGATCA
TCAGGGTGTCCTTGGGCTTGGGGGGGAACAGGAACACGGAAGGCCCTCCCAGCAGTTCTGGAGCTGGGCA
GGGGGGGCAGGTGTGGGTCTTGTCGCCGCCCGGCGCGCCGTTGGACCGGCTGCCTTCCTCTTTGCACTTG
GTATTGGAGGTCAGGGTGCACTCTTTGATGATGCCGTGTTCGCACTTTGTGCAAGGGTCGCAGTGCTCGC
ACACGGTGCTGTTGCAGAAGAAGTTGGGCTTGCACCGGCACTTGGTGTTCTGTGTCCGGGTGCAGTTGAT
TTCCACTTCCAGGCCGTGGCCTTCATCACACAGTCTGCACCGTCTGCACTTGCTGCTGAAGTGGGCCTTG
TCGGTGTACTCTTTGCCCTCTTGACAGGGCACGCAATCGGGCTCGTCGCCATTCACTGTGCAATCTCTGG
CCTTCCGCTCGCCAGGTGGACAAGGTTTGTGACAGAACTGGCCGTCGTGGTGCAGTCCTTCCAGGTTCTG
GGTTTCCACGGTGGTCACGGTCTTTCTCAGTTCCAGGCCTTTGCTATTGATGTCGGTCACTTGGGCGGCC
GCAGCGAACACCAGGCAGAAGATGTAGCTCAGGGCAATGATGGTCTTCATGGTGGCGCTAGCAGGCGCGT
TTTCGATAGAACCGAGGTGCAGTTGGACCTGGGAGTGGACACCTGTGGAGAGAAAGGCAAAGTGGATGTT
ATTCTATAGTGTCACCTAAATCGTATGTGTATGATACATAAGGTTATGTATTAATTGTAGCCGCGTTCTA
ACGAAGCCAAGGGGGTGGGCCTATAGACTCTATAGGCGGTACTTACGTCACTCTTGGCACGGGGAATCCG
CGTTCCAATGCACCGTTCCCGGCCGCGGAGGCTGGATCGGTCCCGGTGTCTTCTATGGAGGTCAAAACAG
CGTGGATGGCGTCTCCAGGCGATCTGACGGTTCACTAAACGAGCTCTGCTTATATAGACCTCCCACCGTA
CACGCCTACCGCCCATTTGCGTCAATGGGGCGGAGTTGTTACGACATTTTGGAAAGTCCCGTTGATTTTG
GTGCCAAAACAAACTCCCATTGACGTCAATGGGGTGGAGACTTGGAAATCCCCGTGAGTCAAACCGCTAT
CCACGCCCATTGATGTACTGCCAAAACCGCATCACCATGGTAATAGCGATGACTAATACGTAGATGTACT
GCCAAGTAGGAAAGTCCCATAAGGTCATGTACTGGGCATAATGCCAGGCGGGCCATTTACCGTCATTGAC
GTCAATAGGGGGCGTACTTGGCATATGATACACTTGATGTACTGCCAAGTGGGCAGTTTACCGTAAATAC
TCCACCCATTGACGTCAATGGAAAGTCCCTATTGGCGTTACTATGGGAACATACGTCATTATTGACGTCA
ATGGGCGGGGGTCGTTGGGCGGTCAGCCAGGCGGGCCATTTACCGTAAGTTATGTAACGCGGAACTCCAT
ATATGGGCTATGAACTAATGACCCCGTAATTGATTACTATTAATAACTAGTCAATAATCAATGCCAACAT
GGCGGTCATATTGGACATGAGCCAATATAAATGTACATATTATGATATAGATACAACGTATGCAATGGCC
AATAGCCAATATTGATTTATGCTATATAACCAATGAATAATATGGCTAATGGCCAATATTGAGTCAACGC
CACTGTGCATGAAGCTCGTAATTGTTATCCGCTCACAATTAAGGGCGACACAAAATTTATTCTAAATGAT
AATAAATACTGATAACATCTTATAGTTTGTATTATATTTTGTATTATCGTTGACATGTATAATTTTGATA
TCAAAAACTGATTTTCCCTTTATTATTTTCGAGATTTATTTTCTTAATTCTCTTTAACAAACTAGAAATA
TTGTATATACAAAAAATCATAAATAATAGATGAATAGTTTAATTATAGGTGTTCATCAATCGAAAAAGCA
ACGTATCTTATTTAAAGTGCGTTGCTTTTTTCTCATTTATAAGGTTAAATAATTCTCATATATCAAGCAA
AGTGACAGGCGCCCTTAAATATTCTGACAAATGCTCTTTCCCTAAACTCCCCCCATAAAAAAACCCGCCG
AAGCGGGTTTTTACGTTATTTGCGGATTAACGATTACTCGTTATCAGAACCGCCCAGGGGGCCCGAGCTT
AAGACTGGCCGTCGTTTTACAACACAGAAAGAGTTTGTAGAAACGCAAAAAGGCCATCCGTCAGGGGCCT
TCTGCTTAGTTTGATGCCTGGCAGTTCCCTACTCTCGCCTTCCGCTTCCTCGCTCACTGACTCGCTGCGC
TCGGTCGTTCGGCTGCGGCGAGCGGTATCAGCTCACTCAAAGGCGGTAATACGGTTATCCACAGAATCAG
GGGATAACGCAGGAAAGAACATGTGAGCAAAAGGCCAGCAAAAGGCCAGGAACCGTAAAAAGGCCGCGTT
GCTGGCGTTTTTCCATAGGCTCCGCCCCCCTGACGAGCATCACAAAAATCGACGCTCAAGTCAGAGGTGG
CGAAACCCGACAGGACTATAAAGATACCAGGCGTTTCCCCCTGGAAGCTCCCTCGTGCGCTCTCCTGTTC
CGACCCTGCCGCTTACCGGATACCTGTCCGCCTTTCTCCCTTCGGGAAGCGTGGCGCTTTCTCATAGCTC
ACGCTGTAGGTATCTCAGTTCGGTGTAGGTCGTTCGCTCCAAGCTGGGCTGTGTGCACGAACCCCCCGTT
CAGCCCGACCGCTGCGCCTTATCCGGTAACTATCGTCTTGAGTCCAACCCGGTAAGACACGACTTATCGC
CACTGGCAGCAGCCACTGGTAACAGGATTAGCAGAGCGAGGTATGTAGGCGGTGCTACAGAGTTCTTGAA
GTGGTGGGCTAACTACGGCTACACTAGAAGAACAGTATTTGGTATCTGCGCTCTGCTGAAGCCAGTTACC
TTCGGAAAAAGAGTTGGTAGCTCTTGATCCGGCAAACAAACCACCGCTGGTAGCGGTGGTTTTTTTGTTT
GCAAGCAGCAGATTACGCGCAGAAAAAAAGGATCTCAAGAAGATCCTTTGATCTTTTCTACGGGGTCTGA
CGCTCAGTGGAACGACGCGCGCGTAACTCACGTTAAGGGATTTTGGTCATGAGCAAGGGGTGTTATGAGC
CATATTCAGGTATAAATGGGCTCGCGATAATGTTCAGAATTGGTTAATTGGTTGTAACACTGACCCCTAT
TTGTTTATTTTTCTAAATACATTCAAATATGTATCCGCTCATGAGACAATAACCCTGATAAATGCTTCAA
TAATATTGAAAAAGGAAGAATATGAGTATTCAACATTTCCGTGTCGCCCTTATTCCCTTTTTTGCGGCAT
TTTGCCTTCCTGTTTTTGCTCACCCAGAAACGCTGGTGAAAGTAAAAGATGCTGAAGATCAGTTGGGTGC
ACGAGTGGGTTACATCGAACTGGATCTCAACAGCGGTAAGATCCTTGAGAGTTTTCGCCCCGAAGAACGT
TTTCCAATGATGAGCACTTTTAAAGTTCTGCTATGTGGCGCGGTATTATCCCGTATTGACGCCGGGCAAG
AGCAACTCGGTCGCCGCATACACTATTCTCAGAATGACTTGGTTGAGTACTCACCAGTCACAGAAAAGCA
TCTTACGGATGGCATGACAGTAAGAGAATTATGCAGTGCTGCCATAACCATGAGTGATAACACTGCGGCC
AACTTACTTCTGACAACGATCGGAGGACCGAAGGAGCTAACCGCTTTTTTGCACAACATGGGGGATCATG
TAACTCGCCTTGATCGTTGGGAACCGGAGCTGAATGAAGCCATACCAAACGACGAGCGTGACACCACGAT
GCCTGTAGCGATGGCAACAACGTTGCGCAAACTATTAACTGGCGAACTACTTACTCTAGCTTCCCGGCAA
CAATTAATAGACTGGATGGAGGCGGATAAAGTTGCAGGACCACTTCTGCGCTCGGCCCTTCCGGCTGGCT
GGTTTATTGCTGATAAATCCGGAGCCGGTGAGCGTGGTTCTCGCGGTATCATCGCAGCGCTGGGGCCAGA
TGGTAAGCCCTCCCGTATCGTAGTTATCTACACGACGGGGAGTCAGGCAACTATGGATGAACGAAATAGA
CAGATCGCTGAGATAGGTGCCTCACTGATTAAGCATTGGTAATGACCATGATTACGCCAAGCTCTAGCTA
GAGGTCGACGGTATACAGACATGATAAGATACATTGATGAGTTTGGACAAACCACAACTAGAATGCAGTG
AAAAAAATGCTTTATTTGTGAAATTTGTGATGCTATTGCTTTATTTGTAACCATTATAAGCTGCAATAAA
CAAGTTGGGGTGGGCGAAGAACTCCAGCATGAGATCCCCGCGCTGGAGGATCATCCAGCCGGCGTCCCGG
AAAACGATTCCGAAGCCCAACCTTTCATAGAAGGCGGCGGTGGAATCGAAATCTCGTAGCACGTGTCAGG
CACCGGGCTTGCGGGTCATGCACCAGGTGCGCGGTCCTTCGGGCACCTCGACGTCGGCGGTGACGGTGAA
GCCGAGCCGCTCGTAGAAGGGGAGGTTGCGGGGCGCGGATGTCTCCAGGAAGGCGGGCACCCCGGCGCGC
TCGGCCGCCTCCACTCCGGGGAGCACGACGGCGCTGCCCAGACCCTTGCCCTGGTGGTCGGGCGAGACGC
CGACGGTGGCCAGGAACCACGCGGGCTCCTTGGGCCGGTGCGGCGCCAGGAGGCCTTCCATCTGTTGCTG
CGCGGCCAGCCGGGAACCGCTCAACTCGGCCATGCGCGGGCCGATCTCGGCGAACACCGCCCCCGCTTCG
ACGCTCTCCGGCGTGGTCCAGACCGCCACCGCGGCGCCGTCGTCCGCGACCCACACCTTGCCGATGTCGA
GCCCGACGCGCGTGAGGAAGAGTTCTTGCAGCTCGGTGACCCGCTCGATGTGGCGGTCCGGATCGACGGT
GTGGCGCGTGGCGGGGTAGTCGGCGAACGCGGCGGCGAGGGTGCGTACGGCCCTGGGGACGTCGTCGCGG
GTGGCGAGGCGCACCGTGGGCTTGTACTCGGTCATGGTTTAGTTCCTCACCTTGTCGTATTATACTATGC
CGATATACTATGCCGATGATTAATTGTCAACACGTGCTGATCAGATCCGAAAATGGATATACAAGCTCCC
GGGAGCTTTTTGCAAAAGCCTAGGCCTCCAAAAAAGCCTCCTCACTACTTCTGGAATAGCTCAGAGGCAG
AGGCGGCCTCGGCCTCTGCATAAATAAAAAAAATTAGTCA
Features (pLannotate 1.2.2; 21 found; start..end, strand, type, name):
    242..350     -  rep_origin     f1 ori (fragment): f1 bacteriophage origin of replication; arrow indicates direction of (+) strand synthesis
    351..462     -  polyA_signal   bGH poly(A) signal: bovine growth hormone polyadenylation signal
    677..1354    -  CDS            IGHG1 (fragment): IGHG1_HUMAN - Experimental evidence at protein level: Swiss-Prot protein existence level 1. Constant region of immunoglobulin heavy chains. Immunoglobulins, also known as antibodies, are membrane-bound or secreted glycoproteins produced by B lymphocytes. In the recognition phase of humoral immunity, the membrane-bound immunoglobulins serve as receptors which, upon binding of a specific antigen, trigger the clonal expansion and differentiation of B lymphocytes into immunoglobulins- secreting plasma cells. Secreted immunoglobulins mediate the effector phase of humoral immunity, which results in
   1370..1816    -  CDS            FAS (fragment): TNR6_HUMAN - Also known as APT1, FAS1, TNFRSF6. Experimental evidence at protein level: Swiss-Prot protein existence level 1. Receptor for TNFSF6/FASLG. The adapter molecule FADD recruits caspase-8 to the activated receptor. The resulting death-inducing signaling complex (DISC) performs caspase-8 proteolytic activation which initiates the subsequent cascade of caspases (aspartate-specific cysteine proteases) mediating apoptosis. FAS-mediated apoptosis may have a role in the induction of peripheral tolerance, in the antigen- stimulated suicide of mature T-cells, or both. The secreted isoforms 2
   1922..1959    -  CDS            IgH signal sequence (fragment): signal sequence from the mouse immunoglobulin heavy chain variable region
   1963..1981    -  promoter       SP6 promoter: promoter for bacteriophage SP6 RNA polymerase
   2033..2076    -  intron         CMV intron (fragment): modified intron A from human cytomegalovirus
   2212..2415    -  promoter       CMV promoter: human cytomegalovirus (CMV) immediate early promoter
   2416..2719    -  enhancer       CMV enhancer: human cytomegalovirus immediate early enhancer
   2962..2978    -  protein_bind   lac operator: The lac repressor binds to the lac operator to inhibit transcription in E. coli. This inhibition can be relieved by adding lactose or isopropyl-β-D-thiogalactopyranoside (IPTG). lac repressor encoded by lacI
   3434..3453    +  CDS            lacZα (fragment): LacZα fragment of β-galactosidase; lacZ fragment
   3478..3495    -  terminator     rrnB T2 terminator (fragment): transcription terminator T2 from the E. coli rrnB gene
   3720..4308    -  rep_origin     ori: high-copy-number ColE1/pMB1/pBR322/pUC origin of replication
   4419..4443    +  CDS            KanR (fragment): aminoglycoside phosphotransferase; aph(3')-Ia; confers resistance to kanamycin
   4473..4569    +  promoter       AmpR promoter (fragment): bla
   4572..5432    +  CDS            AmpR: β-lactamase; bla; confers resistance to ampicillin, carbenicillin, and related antibiotics
   5485..5606    -  polyA_signal   SV40 poly(A) signal: SV40 polyadenylation signal
   5601..5726    -  CDS            ble (fragment): BLE_KLEPN - Experimental evidence at protein level: Swiss-Prot protein existence level 1. Binding protein with a strong affinity to the bleomycin family of antibiotics. Binds to CL990; an antimitotic-antibiotic compound. From Klebsiella pneumoniae.
   5736..6335    -  CDS            PuroR (fragment): puromycin N-acetyltransferase; pac from Streptomyces; confers resistance to puromycin
   6354..6401    -  promoter       EM7 promoter: synthetic bacterial promoter&nbsp
   6449..228     -  promoter       SV40 promoter (across the origin): SV40 enhancer and early promoter
