[The description below was written by a language model from this plasmid's Addgene catalogue record and pLannotate feature annotations shown in this document.]
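Description:
pD649-HAsp-FAS-Fc(DAPA)-AviTag-6xHis is a mammalian expression plasmid built on the pD649 backbone for producing a secreted, soluble form of the human FAS (CD95/TNFRSF6) extracellular domain. It is maintained in E. coli at high copy through a ColE1/pUC-type origin and selected with ampicillin via a complete β-lactamase gene. The sequenced record is about 6.55 kb, consistent with the stated backbone plus a 444 bp insert. The annotation also detects short remnants of f1 ori, lacZα, KanR and an rrnB terminator, which appear to be backbone vestiges rather than functional parts.

The expression cassette is driven by the CMV enhancer and immediate-early promoter, followed by a fragment of CMV intron A and an SP6 promoter that would allow in vitro transcription. The name indicates an "HAsp" leader, which directs the protein into the secretory pathway. The annotation tool matched this region only partially, to a mouse immunoglobulin heavy-chain signal sequence. The FAS ectodomain, cloned between preserved NotI and AscI sites, is fused at its C terminus to a human IgG1 Fc carrying the D265A and P329A (DAPA) substitutions, which are generally used to reduce Fc effector binding. This is followed, per the record, by an AviTag for site-specific biotinylation and a 6xHis tag for affinity purification; these small tags are not separately annotated. A bGH polyadenylation signal terminates the transcript. A second cassette with SV40 and EM7 promoters, a puromycin resistance coding sequence (annotated as a fragment), a ble fragment and an SV40 poly(A) signal may permit selection in mammalian cells.

The plasmid belongs to a collection made for screening human cell-surface protein interactions. The depositor notes that some members may carry an IS4-like transposase insertion upstream of the CMV promoter, though none is annotated here.
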