Addgene plasmid #156541: pD649-HAsp-FAS-Fc(DAPA)-AviTag-6xHis
Purpose: Mammalian expression of cell-surface protein extracellular domain fused to Fc(DAPA)-Avi-6xHis. Protein is secreted from cells.
Depositing lab: Chris Garcia. Depositing organization: Stanford University. Publication: A Human IgSF Cell-Surface Interactome Reveals a Complex Network of Protein-Protein Interactions. Wojtowicz WM, Vielmetter J, Fernandes RA, Siepe DH, Eastman CL, Chisholm GB, Cox S, Klock H, Anderson PW, Rue SM, Miller JJ, Glaser SM, Bragstad ML, Vance J, Lam AW, Lesley SA, Zinn K, Garcia KC. Cell. 2020 Aug 20;182(4):1027-1043.e17. doi: 10.1016/j.cell.2020.07.025. PubMed 32822567.
Backbone
  Vector backbone: pD649
  Backbone size w/o insert (bp): 6106
  Vector type: Mammalian Expression
Growth in bacteria
  Bacterial resistance: Ampicillin, 100 μg/mL
  Growth temperature: 37°C
  Growth strain: DH5alpha
  Copy number: High Copy
Gene/Insert
  Gene/Insert name: FAS (alt name: TNR6)
  Species: H. sapiens (human)
  Insert size (bp): 444
  Mutation: Fc region of human IgG contains D265A and P329A mutations (DAPA)
  Entrez Gene: FAS (a.k.a. ALPS1A, APO-1, APT1, CD95, FAS1, FASTM, TNFRSF6)
  Promoter: CMV/SP6
  Tag / fusion protein: Fc(DAPA)-AviTag-6xHis (C terminal on backbone)
  Cloning method: Restriction Enzyme; 5′ cloning site GCGGCCGC (not destroyed); 3′ cloning site GGCGCGCC (not destroyed)
  Sequencing primers: 5′ ATTTAGGTGACACTATAG; 3′ CACGTACCAGTTGAACTTCACC
Resource information
  A portion of this plasmid was derived from a plasmid made by: synthesis by ThermoFisher
Terms and licenses: Academic/Nonprofit Terms; Industry Terms: Not Available to Industry
Depositor comments: Some plasmids in this collection may have an IS4-like element ISVsa5 family transposase upstream of the CMV promoter.
How to cite: pD649-HAsp-FAS-Fc(DAPA)-AviTag-6xHis was a gift from Chris Garcia (Addgene plasmid # 156541 ; http://n2t.net/addgene:156541 ; RRID:Addgene_156541)
